>Addgene plasmid #34191 | KHBD00029 | depositor partial sequence | sequence record 40758 | KHBD00029 sequence 672 bps
ATGGTCATGGAGATGTCCAAGACGTATCAGTACCGCAAGGTGATGAAGCCGCTGCTGGAGCGCAAACGGC
GAGCCAGGATCAACAAGTGTCTGGACGATCTCAAGGATCTGATGGTGGAGTGCCTGCAGCAGGAGGGCGA
GCACGTCACCCGGCTGGAGAAGGCGGATATCCTGGAGTTGACCGTGGATCACATGAGGAAACTCAAGCAG
CGGGGTGGTCTTTCGCTGCAGGGAGTAGTGGCTGGTGTTGGCAGCCCACCCACCTCAACCAGTACCGCCC
ACGTGGAGTCCTTTCGCTCCGGCTATGTGCATGCTGCCGATCAGATTACCCAGGTCCTGCTGCAGACACA
GCAAACCGATGAGATTGGGCGCAAGATAATGAAATTCCTATCGACGCGACTAATTGAGCTGCAGACGCAG
TTGCTCCAGCAGCAGCAGCAACAGCAACAACACCAGCAGCAGCAAATACCGCAATCATCAGGCCGCCTAG
CCTTCCCGCTGCTGGGAGGATATGGACCGGCAGCCGCCGCTGCCGCCATTAGTTACAGCTCCTTCCTGAC
CAGCAAGGACGAACTGATCGATGTGACATCCGTCGATGGCAATGCGTTATCCGAGACGGCGTCGGTTAGC
TCGCAGGAGTCCGGCGCCTCTGAGCCCGTCTGGAGGCCCTGG
