>Addgene plasmid #34191 | KHBD00029 | addgene partial sequence | sequence record 41662 | M13-Rev 5'-CAGGAAACAGCTATGACC-3'
CAAATAATGATTTTATTTTGACTGATAGTGACCTGTTCGTTGCAACAAATTGATAAGCAATGCTTTCTTA
TAATGCCAACTTTGTACAAGAAAGTTGGCAACCAGGGCCTCCAGACGGGCTCAGAGGCGCCGGACTCCTG
CGAGCTAACCGACGCCGTCTCGGATAACGCATTGCCATCGACGGATGTCACATCGATCAGTTCGTCCTTG
CTGGTCAGGAAGGAGCTGTAACTAATGGCGGCAGCGGCGGCTGCCGGTCCATATCCTCCCAGCAGCGGGA
AGGCTAGGCGGCCTGATGATTGCGGTATTTGCTGCTGCTGGTGTTGTTGCTGTTGCTGCTGCTGCTGGAG
CAACTGCGTCTGCAGCTCAATTAGTCGCGTCGATAGGAATTTCATTATCTTGCGCCCAATCTCATCGGTT
TGCTGTGTCTGCAGCAGGACCTGGGTAATCTGATCGGCAGCATGCACATAGCCGGAGCGAAAGGACTCCA
CGTGGGCGGTACTGGTTGAGGTGGGTGGGCTGCCAACACCAGCCACTACTCCCTGCAGCGAAAGACCACC
CCGCTGCTTGAGTTTCCTCATGTGATCCACGGTCAACTCCAGGATATCCGCCTTCTCCAGCCGGGTGACG
TGCTCGCCCTCCTGCTGCAGGCACTCCACCATCAGATCCTTGAGATCGTCCAGACACTTGTTGATCCTGG
CTCGCCGTTTGCGCTCCAGCAGCGGC
