[The description below was written by a language model from this plasmid's Addgene catalogue record.]
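Description:
KHBD00029 is a Gateway entry-type clone built in the pDONR221 donor vector backbone, carrying the open reading frame of the Drosophila melanogaster gene CG8346, better known as HLHm3 or E(spl) region transcript m3. This gene belongs to the Enhancer of split complex and encodes a basic helix-loop-helix transcription factor. The insert is recorded as 672 bp in a backbone of about 2.5 kb, and it was introduced by Gateway recombinational cloning, so the ORF would be expected to sit between att recombination sites that allow its transfer into compatible destination vectors. The plasmid is maintained in E. coli at high copy number under kanamycin selection. M13 forward and reverse priming sites flank the insert for sequence verification. No feature table accompanies the record, so the exact positions of the att sites, origin and resistance gene are not documented here.

The backbone is a cloning and shuttling vector rather than an expression vector, and the record lists no promoter, tag or reporter for the insert. Any expression elements would come from the destination vector chosen. The depositor notes that ORFs in this collection were cloned open-ended, without a stop codon, which permits in-frame C-terminal fusions after transfer, as well as N-terminal ones supplied by the destination vector. The clone is part of a Drosophila transcription factor ORF resource associated with automated screening of protein–DNA interactions at fly regulatory elements, and it serves as a source clone for generating HLHm3 fusion constructs for such assays.
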