Addgene plasmid #34191: KHBD00029
Depositing lab: Bart Deplancke. Depositing organization: Swiss Federal Institute of Technology (EPFL). Publication: Automated protein-DNA interaction screening of Drosophila regulatory elements. Korneel Hens, Jean-Daniel Feuz, Alina Isakova, Antonina Lagovitina, Andreas Massouras, Julien Bryois, Patrick Callaerts, Susan E. Celniker, Bart Deplancke. Nat Methods. 2011 Oct 30;8(12):1065-70. 10.1038/nmeth.1763 PubMed 22037703.
Backbone
  Vector backbone: pDONR221
  Backbone manufacturer: Invitrogen
  Backbone size w/o insert (bp): 2536
  Vector type: Gateway Donor Vector
Growth in bacteria
  Bacterial resistance: Kanamycin, 50 μg/mL
  Growth temperature: 37°C
  Growth strain: DH5alpha
  Copy number: High Copy
Gene/Insert
  Gene/Insert name: CG8346 (alt names: FBgn0002609; HLHm3; E(spl) region transcript m3)
  Species: D. melanogaster (fly)
  Insert size (bp): 672
  Entrez Gene: HLHm3 (a.k.a. Dmel_CG8346, CG8346, Dmel\CG8346, E(Spl)-HLH-m3, E(spl)-m3, E(spl)C, E(spl)C m3, E(spl)M3, E(spl)m3, E(spl)m3/m4, HLH-m3, HLHM3, bHLHc14, m3)
  Cloning method: Gateway Cloning
  Sequencing primers: 5′ M13F; 3′ M13R
Terms and licenses: Academic/Nonprofit Terms; Industry Terms: Not Available to Industry
Depositor comments: Please note that the ORFs in this collection were cloned open-ended (without a stop codon).
How to cite: KHBD00029 was a gift from Bart Deplancke (Addgene plasmid # 34191 ; http://n2t.net/addgene:34191 ; RRID:Addgene_34191)
